>Addgene plasmid #22341 | pCI-MOR41-1 | depositor full sequence | sequence record 10251 | Author sequence
TCAATATTGGCCATTAGCCATATTATTCATTGGTTATATAGCATAAATCAATATTGGCTATTGGCCATTG
CATACGTTGTATCTATATCATAATATGTACATTTATATTGGCTCATGTCCAATATGACCGCCATGTTGGC
ATTGATTATTGACTAGTTATTAATAGTAATCAATTACGGGGTCATTAGTTCATAGCCCATATATGGAGTT
CCGCGTTACATAACTTACGGTAAATGGCCCGCCTGGCTGACCGCCCAACGACCCCCGCCCATTGACGTCA
ATAATGACGTATGTTCCCATAGTAACGCCAATAGGGACTTTCCATTGACGTCAATGGGTGGAGTATTTAC
GGTAAACTGCCCACTTGGCAGTACATCAAGTGTATCATATGCCAAGTCCGCCCCCTATTGACGTCAATGA
CGGTAAATGGCCCGCCTGGCATTATGCCCAGTACATGACCTTACGGGACTTTCCTACTTGGCAGTACATC
TACGTATTAGTCATCGCTATTACCATGGTGATGCGGTTTTGGCAGTACACCAATGGGCGTGGATAGCGGT
TTGACTCACGGGGATTTCCAAGTCTCCACCCCATTGACGTCAATGGGAGTTTGTTTTGGCACCAAAATCA
ACGGGACTTTCCAAAATGTCGTAATAACCCCGCCCCGTTGACGCAAATGGGCGGTAGGCGTGTACGGTGG
GAGGTCTATATAAGCAGAGCTCGTTTAGTGAACCGTCAGATCACTAGAAGCTTTATTGCGGTAGTTTATC
ACAGTTAAATTGCTAACGCAGTCAGTGCTTCTGACACAACAGTCTCGAACTTAAGCTGCAGAAGTTGGTC
GTGAGGCACTGGGCAGGTAAGTATCAAGGTTACAAGACAGGTTTAAGGAGACCAATAGAAACTGGGCTTG
TCGAGACAGAGAAGACTCTTGCGTTTCTGATAGGCACCTATTGGTCTTACTGACATCCACTTTGCCTTTC
TCTCCACAGGTGTCCACTCCCAGTTCAATTACAGCTCTTAAGGCTAGAGTACTTAATACGACTCACTATA
GGCTAGCATGAATGGCACAGAAGGCCCTAACTTCTACGTGCCCTTCTCCAATGCGACGGGTGTGGTACGC
GAATTCACGCGTATGCTGGGGCCATCCTACAACCACACAATGGAATCCCCTGGCACTTTCTTCCTCTTGG
GCATCCCAGGGTTTCAGTCTTCTTATCTTTGGCTGGCCATCTCACTGAGTACCATGTATAGCATAGCTCT
CTTAGGAAATATGCTCATTATCATTGTGATCTGCATGGATTCCACTCTACAAGAGCCTATGTACTTCTTT
CTATGTGTTCTGGCTGCTGTGGATATTGTTATGGCTTCTTCTGTGGTACCTAAGATGGTGAGCATCTTCA
GTTCAGGAGACAGCTCCATCAGCTTTAATGCCTGTTTCACTCAGATGTACTTTGTCCATGCGGCCACTGC
TGTGGAGACAGGTCTGCTACTGGCCATGGCTTTTGATCGCTACGTGGCCATCTGCAAGCCCTTACATTAC
ATGAGAATTCTCACCCGTCATGTGATGCTGGGAATTAGTGTGACTATCACCGTTAGAGCTGTTATTTTTA
TGACTCCTTTGAGTTGGATGTTGAGTCATTTGCCATTTTGTGCCTCCAATGTAGTTCCTCATTCCTATTG
TGAACACATGGCTGTGGCCAAGTTAGCATGTGCTGACCCCATGCCCAGCAGTCTCTACAGTTTGATTTTT
TCCTCCATCATTGTGGGCTCAGATGTGGCCTTCATTTCAGCCTCTTATTCTTTGATTCTCAAGGCAGTTT
TTGGACTGTCCTCAAGGAATGCACAGTGGAAGGCTTTGAGTACATGTGGCTCTCATGTTGGGGTCATGGC
TCTGTACTATCTCCCTGGGATGGCATCCATCTATGTGGCCTGGCTAGGGCAGGACCGAGTTCCACTGCAC
ACTCAAGTGCTATTAGCTGACTTGTACCTGATCATCCCACCCACCTTAAACCCTATCATTTATGGTATTA
GGACCAGACAAATCCGGGAGCGGATATGGAGTCTGCTGACACATTGCTTCTTTTCCCAGTGCACTCAAGG
TTCATGAGCGGCCGCTTCGAGCAGACATGATAAGATACATTGATGAGTTTGGACAAACCACAACTAGAAT
GCAGTGAAAAAAATGCTTTATTTGTGAAATTTGTGATGCTATTGCTTTATTTGTAACCATTATAAGCTGC
AATAAACAAGTTAACAACAACAATTGCATTCATTTTATGTTTCAGGTTCAGGGGGAGATGTGGGAGGTTT
TTTAAAGCAAGTAAAACCTCTACAAATGTGGTAAAATCGATAAGGATCCGGGCTGGCGTAATAGCGAAGA
GGCCCGCACCGATCGCCCTTCCCAACAGTTGCGCAGCCTGAATGGCGAATGG
[124 nt withheld, positions 2433-2556]
C
[91 nt withheld, positions 2558-2648]
A
[49 nt withheld, positions 2650-2698]
CCTTTGACGTTGGAGTCCACGTTCTTT
[37 nt withheld, positions 2726-2762]
ACCCTATCTCGGTCTATTCTTTTGATTTATAAGGGATTTTGCCGATTTCGGCCTATTGGTTAAAAAATGA
GCTGATTTAACAAAAATTTAACGCGAATTTTAACAAAATATTAACGCTTACAATTTCCTGATGCGGTATT
TTCTCCTTACGCATCTGTGCGGTATTTCACACCGCATATGGTGCACTCTCAGTACAATCTGCTCTGATGC
CGCATAGTTAAGCCAGCCCCGACACCCGCCAACACCCGCTGACGCGCCCTGACGGGCTTGTCTGCTCCCG
GCATCCGCTTACAGACAAGCTGTGACCGTCTCCGGGAGCTGCATGTGTCAGAGGTTTTCACCGTCATCAC
CGAAACGCGCGAGACGAAAGGGCCTCGTGATACGCCTATTTTTATAGGTTAATGTCATGATAATAATGGT
TTCTTAGACGTCAGGTGGCACTTTTCGGGGAAATGTGCGCGGAACCCCTATTTGTTTATTTTTCTAAATA
CATTCAAATATGTATCCGCTCATGAGACAATAACCCTGATAAATGCTTCAATAATATTGAAAAAGGAAGA
GTATGAGTATTCAACATTTCCGTGTCGCCCTTATTCCCTTTTTTGCGGCATTTTGCCTTCCTGTTTTTGC
TCACCCAGAAACGCTGGTGAAAGTAAAAGATGCTGAAGATCAGTTGGGTGCACGAGTGGGTTACATCGAA
CTGGATCTCAACAGCGGTAAGATCCTTGAGAGTTTTCGCCCCGAAGAACGTTTTCCAATGATGAGCACTT
TTAAAGTTCTGCTATGTGGCGCGGTATTATCCCGTATTGACGCCGGGCAAGAGCAACTCGGTCGCCGCAT
ACACTATTCTCAGAATGACTTGGTTGAGTACTCACCAGTCACAGAAAAGCATCTTACGGATGGCATGACA
GTAAGAGAATTATGCAGTGCTGCCATAACCATGAGTGATAACACTGCGGCCAACTTACTTCTGACAACGA
TCGGAGGACCGAAGGAGCTAACCGCTTTTTTGCACAACATGGGGGATCATGTAACTCGCCTTGATCGTTG
GGAACCGGAGCTGAATGAAGCCATACCAAACGACGAGCGTGACACCACGATGCCTGTAGCAATGGCAACA
ACGTTGCGCAAACTATTAACTGGCGAACTACTTACTCTAGCTTCCCGGCAACAATTAATAGACTGGATGG
AGGCGGATAAAGTTGCAGGACCACTTCTGCGCTCGGCCCTTCCGGCTGGCTGGTTTATTGCTGATAAATC
TGGAGCCGGTGAGCGTGGGTCTCGCGGTATCATTGCAGCACTGGGGCCAGATGGTAAGCCCTCCCGTATC
GTAGTTATCTACACGACGGGGAGTCAGGCAACTATGGATGAACGAAATAGACAGATCGCTGAGATAGGTG
CCTCACTGATTAAGCATTGGTAACTGTCAGACCAAGTTTACTCATATATACTTTAGATTGATTTAAAACT
TCATTTTTAATTTAAAAGGATCTAGGTGAAGATCCTTTTTGATAATCTCATGACCAAAATCCCTTAACGT
GAGTTTTCGTTCCACTGAGCGTCAGACCCCGTAGAAAAGATCAAAGGATCTTCTTGAGATCCTTTTTTTC
TGCGCGTAATCTGCTGCTTGCAAACAAAAAAACCACCGCTACCAGCGGTGGTTTGTTTGCCGGATCAAGA
GCTACCAACTCTTTTTCCGAAGGTAACTGGCTTCAGCAGAGCGCAGATACCAAATACTGTTCTTCTAGTG
TAGCCGTAGTTAGGCCACCACTTCAAGAACTCTGTAGCACCGCCTACATACCTCGCTCTGCTAATCCTGT
TACCAGTGGCTGCTGCCAGTGGCGATAAGTCGTGTCTTACCGGGTTGGACTCAAGACGATAGTTACCGGA
TAAGGCGCAGCGGTCGGGCTGAACGGGGGGTTCGTGCACACAGCCCAGCTTGGAGCGAACGACCTACACC
GAACTGAGATACCTACAGCGTGAGCTATGAGAAAGCGCCACGCTTCCCGAAGGGAGAAAGGCGGACAGGT
ATCCGGTAAGCGGCAGGGTCGGAACAGGAGAGCGCACGAGGGAGCTTCCAGGGGGAAACGCCTGGTATCT
TTATAGTCCTGTCGGGTTTCGCCACCTCTGACTTGAGCGTCGATTTTTGTGATGCTCGTCAGGGGGGCGG
AGCCTATGGAAAAACGCCAGCAACGCGGCCTTTTTACGGTTCCTGGCCTTTTGCTGGCCTTTTGCTCACA
TGGCTCGACAGATCT
Features (pLannotate 1.2.2; 14 found; start..end, strand, type, name):
    140..517     +  enhancer       CMV enhancer: human cytomegalovirus immediate early enhancer
    519..718     +  promoter       CMV promoter: human cytomegalovirus (CMV) immediate early promoter
    857..989     +  intron         chimeric intron: chimera between introns from human β-globin and immunoglobulin heavy chain genes
   1034..1052    +  promoter       T7 promoter: promoter for bacteriophage T7 RNA polymerase
   1133..2104    +  CDS            OR52I2 (fragment): O52I2_HUMAN - Experimental evidence at transcript level: Swiss-Prot protein existence level 2. Odorant receptor. From Homo sapiens (Human).
   2131..2252    -  polyA_signal   SV40 poly(A) signal: SV40 polyadenylation signal
   2275..2343    -  CDS            large T antigen (fragment): large T antigen from SV40 (simian virus 40)
   2362..2429    +  CDS            lacZα (fragment): LacZα fragment of β-galactosidase; lacZ fragment
   2433..2861    +  rep_origin     f1 ori (sequence partly withheld): f1 bacteriophage origin of replication; arrow indicates direction of (+) strand synthesis
   2889..2988    -  misc_feature   bom (fragment): basis of mobility region from pBR322
   3090..3125    -  CDS            rop (fragment): Rop protein, which maintains plasmids at low copy number; rop
   3220..3324    +  promoter       AmpR promoter: bla
   3325..4185    +  CDS            AmpR: β-lactamase; bla; confers resistance to ampicillin, carbenicillin, and related antibiotics
   4356..4944    +  rep_origin     ori: high-copy-number ColE1/pMB1/pBR322/pUC origin of replication
