[The description below was written by a language model from this plasmid's Addgene catalogue record and pLannotate feature annotations shown in this document.]
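Description:
pCI-MOR41-1 is a mammalian expression plasmid built on the Promega pCI backbone and carrying the mouse olfactory receptor MOR41-1 (Olfr556). The roughly 975 bp receptor coding sequence was inserted between NheI and NotI sites, both of which remain intact, and it carries an N-terminal Rho tag. This tag is a short leader derived from rhodopsin that is commonly added to odorant receptors to aid their surface expression and detection in heterologous cells. The automated annotation labels the coding region as a fragment of human OR52I2. This most likely reflects similarity to a related human odorant receptor in the reference database, since the catalogue identifies the insert as the mouse gene. The tag itself is not annotated separately, although there is unannotated sequence just upstream of the receptor open reading frame.

Expression is driven by the human cytomegalovirus immediate early enhancer and promoter. A chimeric β-globin/immunoglobulin intron follows the promoter and generally improves transcript processing and expression levels. Transcripts are terminated by an SV40 polyadenylation signal. A T7 promoter lies between the intron and the insert, where it can support in vitro transcription and provides a sequencing primer site. For propagation in E. coli, the plasmid has a high-copy ColE1/pUC-type origin and a β-lactamase gene conferring ampicillin resistance. An f1 origin allows single-stranded DNA production. The short lacZα, rop, bom and large T antigen fragments are backbone remnants rather than functional elements. There is no mammalian selection marker in the feature table, which is consistent with transient transfection. The associated publication concerns odor coding across a mammalian receptor repertoire, so the construct fits use in cell-based assays that match odorants to individual receptors.
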