Addgene plasmid #22341: pCI-MOR41-1
Depositing lab: Hiroaki Matsunami. Depositing organization: Duke University. Publication: Odor coding by a Mammalian receptor repertoire. Saito H, Chi Q, Zhuang H, Matsunami H, Mainland JD. Sci Signal. 2009 . 2(60):ra9. 10.1126/scisignal.2000016 PubMed 19261596.
Backbone
  Vector backbone: pCI
  Backbone manufacturer: Promega
  Backbone size w/o insert (bp): 4006
  Vector type: Mammalian Expression
Growth in bacteria
  Bacterial resistance: Ampicillin, 100 μg/mL
  Growth temperature: 37°C
  Growth strain: DH5alpha
  Copy number: Unknown
Gene/Insert
  Gene/Insert name: MOR41-1 (alt name: Mus musculus olfactory receptor 556)
  Species: M. musculus (mouse)
  Insert size (bp): 975
  GenBank ID: NM_146754
  Entrez Gene: Olfr556 (a.k.a. MOR41-1)
  Tag / fusion protein: Rho (N terminal on insert)
  Cloning method: Restriction Enzyme; 5′ cloning site NheI (not destroyed); 3′ cloning site NotI (not destroyed)
  Sequencing primers: 5′ T7; 3′ EBV-rev
Terms and licenses: Academic/Nonprofit Terms; Industry Terms: Not Available to Industry
How to cite: pCI-MOR41-1 was a gift from Hiroaki Matsunami (Addgene plasmid # 22341 ; http://n2t.net/addgene:22341 ; RRID:Addgene_22341)
