>Addgene plasmid #22341 | pCI-MOR41-1 | addgene partial sequence | sequence record 28174 | 22341 with T7
TTCTACGTGCCCTTCTCCAATGCGACGGGTGTGGTACGCGAATTCACGCGTATGCTGGGGCCATCCTACA
ACCACACAATGGAATCCCCTGGCACTTTCTTCCTCTTGGGCATCCCAGGGTTTCAGTCTTCTTATCTTTG
GCTGGCCATCTCACTGAGTACCATGTATAGCATAGCTCTCTTAGGAAATATGCTCATTATCATTGTGATC
TGCATGGATTCCACTCTACAAGAGCCTATGTACTTCTTTCTATGTGTTCTGGCTGCTGTGGATATTGTTA
TGGCTTCTTCTGTGGTACCTAAGATGGTGAGCATCTTCAGTTCAGGAGACAGCTCCATCAGCTTTAATGC
CTGTTTCACTCAGATGTACTTTGTCCATGCGGCCACTGCTGTGGAGACAGGTCTGCTACTGGCCATGGCT
TTTGATCGCTACGTGGCCATCTGCAAGCCCTTACATTACATGAGAATTCTCACCCGTCATGTGATGCTGG
GAATTAGTGTGACTATCACCGTTAGAGCTGTTATTTTTATGACTCCTTTGAGTTGGATGTTGAGTCATTT
GCCATTTTGTGCCTCCAATGTAGTTCCTCATTCCTATTGTGAACACATGGCTGTGGCCAAGTTAGCATGT
GCTGACCCCATGCCCAGCAGTCTCTACAGTTTGATTTTTTCCTCCATCATTGTGGGCTCAGATGTGGCCT
TCATTTCAGCCTCTTATTCTTTGATTCTCAAGGCAGTTTTTGGACTGTCCCTCAAGGAATGCACAGTGGA
AAGGCTTTGAGTACATGTGG
